>Addgene plasmid #118609 | pMCh1809_pBS_cdc42E6-boxB | addgene full sequence | sequence record 230522 | Addgene NGS Result
GCACTTTTCGGGGAAATGTGCGCGGAACCCCTATTTGTTTATTTTTCTAAATACATTCAAATATGTATCC
GCTCATGAGACAATAACCCTGATAAATGCTTCAATAATATTGAAAAAGGAAGAGTATGAGTATTCAACAT
TTCCGTGTCGCCCTTATTCCCTTTTTTGCGGCATTTTGCCTTCCTGTTTTTGCTCACCCAGAAACGCTGG
TGAAAGTAAAAGATGCTGAAGATCAGTTGGGTGCACGAGTGGGTTACATCGAACTGGATCTCAACAGCGG
TAAGATCCTTGAGAGTTTTCGCCCCGAAGAACGTTTTCCAATGATGAGCACTTTTAAAGTTCTGCTATGT
GGCGCGGTATTATCCCGTATTGACGCCGGGCAAGAGCAACTCGGTCGCCGCATACACTATTCTCAGAATG
ACTTGGTTGAGTACTCACCAGTCACAGAAAAGCATCTTACGGATGGCATGACAGTAAGAGAATTATGCAG
TGCTGCCATAACCATGAGTGATAACACTGCGGCCAACTTACTTCTGACAACGATCGGAGGACCGAAGGAG
CTAACCGCTTTTTTGCACAACATGGGGGATCATGTAACTCGCCTTGATCGTTGGGAACCGGAGCTGAATG
AAGCCATACCAAACGACGAGCGTGACACCACGATGCCTGTAGCAATGGCAACAACGTTGCGCAAACTATT
AACTGGCGAACTACTTACTCTAGCTTCCCGGCAACAATTAATAGACTGGATGGAGGCGGATAAAGTTGCA
GGACCACTTCTGCGCTCGGCCCTTCCGGCTGGCTGGTTTATTGCTGATAAATCTGGAGCCGGTGAGCGTG
GGTCTCGCGGTATCATTGCAGCACTGGGGCCAGATGGTAAGCCCTCCCGTATCGTAGTTATCTACACGAC
GGGGAGTCAGGCAACTATGGATGAACGAAATAGACAGATCGCTGAGATAGGTGCCTCACTGATTAAGCAT
TGGTAACTGTCAGACCAAGTTTACTCATATATACTTTAGATTGATTTAAAACTTCATTTTTAATTTAAAA
GGATCTAGGTGAAGATCCTTTTTGATAATCTCATGACCAAAATCCCTTAACGTGAGTTTTCGTTCCACTG
AGCGTCAGACCCCGTAGAAAAGATCAAAGGATCTTCTTGAGATCCTTTTTTTCTGCGCGTAATCTGCTGC
TTGCAAACAAAAAAACCACCGCTACCAGCGGTGGTTTGTTTGCCGGATCAAGAGCTACCAACTCTTTTTC
CGAAGGTAACTGGCTTCAGCAGAGCGCAGATACCAAATACTGTTCTTCTAGTGTAGCCGTAGTTAGGCCA
CCACTTCAAGAACTCTGTAGCACCGCCTACATACCTCGCTCTGCTAATCCTGTTACCAGTGGCTGCTGCC
AGTGGCGATAAGTCGTGTCTTACCGGGTTGGACTCAAGACGATAGTTACCGGATAAGGCGCAGCGGTCGG
GCTGAACGGGGGGTTCGTGCACACAGCCCAGCTTGGAGCGAACGACCTACACCGAACTGAGATACCTACA
GCGTGAGCTATGAGAAAGCGCCACGCTTCCCGAAGGGAGAAAGGCGGACAGGTATCCGGTAAGCGGCAGG
GTCGGAACAGGAGAGCGCACGAGGGAGCTTCCAGGGGGAAACGCCTGGTATCTTTATAGTCCTGTCGGGT
TTCGCCACCTCTGACTTGAGCGTCGATTTTTGTGATGCTCGTCAGGGGGGCGGAGCCTATGGAAAAACGC
CAGCAACGCGGCCTTTTTACGGTTCCTGGCCTTTTGCTGGCCTTTTGCTCACATGTTCTTTCCTGCGTTA
TCCCCTGATTCTGTGGATAACCGTATTACCGCCTTTGAGTGAGCTGATACCGCTCGCCGCAGCCGAACGA
CCGAGCGCAGCGAGTCAGTGAGCGAGGAAGCGGAAGAGCGCCCAATACGCAAACCGCCTCTCCCCGCGCG
TTGGCCGATTCATTAATGCAGCTGGCACGACAGGTTTCCCGACTGGAAAGCGGGCAGTGAGCGCAACGCA
ATTAATGTGAGTTAGCTCACTCATTAGGCACCCCAGGCTTTACACTTTATGCTTCCGGCTCGTATGTTGT
GTGGAATTGTGAGCGGATAACAATTTCACACAGGAAACAGCTATGACCATGATTACGCCAAGCTCGAAAT
TAACCCTCACTAAAGGGAACAAAAGCTGGTACCGGGCCCCCCCTCGAGACCGTTTTCTCCTTCCCCTCTT
TGCTGCTGCTTCCTGTCCCACTACTGTAGAAAGATCATTTAAAACAAAGGAATAAAACCGTCCTGTTTGA
AAGCCTCTGCGTCTTCTTACTCAACACTTTAGAGCAAACTCTGTATTCATTTTTGATCATGAATGCAATT
AGAATATTTTTTGTGATCAGTAGTCACGTTAGACTTGTTTAACTTTCTGCTGCTTGAGTTGCCTGATGCT
CAGAGCTTTTGGTTTGAATTATTGCAAAAGGGAATGTGGTCTGGCATTAAGAATGATGTCTTCTTGGAGA
AAATAAGAGTTTTAACGCTTCTAGATGTTAGTTCTAGATGGAGAAAGCATCACTAAACATCATTTTACTC
TTACTGATTGTTAATTGTAATTGCATGACACACTATGAAAAGGGTTGGCTTGCTAGTAGAGTGTAATGGG
GAAGGGAGGATTCTCATGGTTTTCCTGTGTGCAGTGAAACTTTTGTGTTGCTCTTGCTTTGGCTGTTTGT
GCCGTAGGTGGAGTGTTTGTCATTCTGGGATGGGGAAGGTATCCATGTATCTGCTTACTGCTTTATGAGT
TCATTGTTATACATTATCTCCTAATCCTAGCATCCATTTAACAATTGACTTAAGATTTGCTGAGATTGAA
ATGTAAAGCTATTGCCTTTATATTTTCCTGCTTTTGATTCTATTGTTGTGAGGGAAACATACAGTTGTGG
TTATCTTTACATTTTGAAATTAAAAATATACAATTGTTTGTATAAAGCTAGCTTCCCTAAGTCCAACTAC
CAAACTGGGGATTCCTGGGCCCTGAAGAAGGGCCCCTCGACTAGTCCAAATACAAACTGGGCCCTGAAGA
AGGGCCCATATAGGGCCCTGAAGAAGGGCCCTATCGAGGATATTATCTCGACTAAGTCCAACTACAAACT
GGGCCCTGAAGAAGGGCCCATATAGGGCCCTGAAGAAGGGCCCTATCGAGGATATTATCGAAAAAAAAAA
AAAAAAAAAAAAAAAAAAAAAAAAAAAAAAAAAAAAAAAAAAAAAAAAAAAAAAAAAAAAAAAAAAAAAA
AAAAAAAAAAAAAAAAAAAAAAAAAAAAAAAAAAAAAAAAAAAAAAAAAAAAAAAAAAAAAAAAAAAAAA
AAAAAAAAAAAAAAAAAAAAAAAAAAAAAAAAAAAAAAAAAAAAAAAAAAAAAAAAAAAAAAAAAAAAAA
AAAAAAAAAAAAAAAAAAAAAAAAAAAATGCATAAGCTTGATATCGAATTCCTGCAGCCCGGGGGATCCA
CTAGTTCTAGAGCGGCCGCCACCGCGGTGGAGCTCCAATTCGCCCTATAGTGAGTCGTATTACAATTCAC
TGGCCGTCGTTTTACAACGTCGTGACTGGGAAAACCCTGGCGTTACCCAACTTAATCGCCTTGCAGCACA
TCCCCCTTTCGCCAGCTGGCGTAATAGCGAAGAGGCCCGCACCGATCGCCCTTCCCAACAGTTGCGCAGC
CTGAATGGCGAATGGG
[124 nt withheld, positions 3727-3850]
C
[91 nt withheld, positions 3852-3942]
A
[49 nt withheld, positions 3944-3992]
CCTTTGACGTTGGAGTCCACGTTCTTT
[37 nt withheld, positions 4020-4056]
ACCCTATCTCGGTCTATTCTTTTGATTTATAAGGGATTTTGCCGATTTCGGCCTATTGGTTAAAAAATGA
GCTGATTTAACAAAAATTTAACGCGAATTTTAACAAAATATTAACGCTTACAATTTAGGTG
Features (pLannotate 1.2.2; 19 found; start..end, strand, type, name):
     21..125     +  promoter       AmpR promoter: bla
    126..986     +  CDS            AmpR: β-lactamase; bla; confers resistance to ampicillin, carbenicillin, and related antibiotics
   1157..1745    +  rep_origin     ori: high-copy-number ColE1/pMB1/pBR322/pUC origin of replication
   1928..2020    +  CDS            lacI (fragment): lac repressor; lacI; The lac repressor binds to the lac operator to inhibit transcription in E. coli. This inhibition can be relieved by adding lactose or isopropyl-β-D-thiogalactopyranoside (IPTG).
   2033..2054    +  protein_bind   CAP binding site: CAP binding activates transcription in the presence of cAMP. E. coli catabolite activator protein
   2069..2099    +  promoter       lac promoter: promoter for the E. coli lac operon
   2107..2123    +  protein_bind   lac operator: The lac repressor binds to the lac operator to inhibit transcription in E. coli. This inhibition can be relieved by adding lactose or isopropyl-β-D-thiogalactopyranoside (IPTG). lac repressor encoded by lacI
   2168..2186    +  promoter       T3 promoter: promoter for bacteriophage T3 RNA polymerase
   2198..2218    -  misc_feature   MCS (fragment): pBluescript multiple cloning site
   2993..3020    +  polyA_signal   β-globin poly(A) (fragment): human β-globin polyadenylation signal
   3027..3045    +  protein_bind   boxB: λ N peptide binding site consisting of an RNA hairpin within the N-utliization (nut) site of the λ bacteriophage transcript (Tan and Frankel, 1995) λN peptide
   3069..3087    +  protein_bind   boxB: λ N peptide binding site consisting of an RNA hairpin within the N-utliization (nut) site of the λ bacteriophage transcript (Tan and Frankel, 1995) λN peptide
   3093..3111    +  protein_bind   boxB: λ N peptide binding site consisting of an RNA hairpin within the N-utliization (nut) site of the λ bacteriophage transcript (Tan and Frankel, 1995) λN peptide
   3151..3169    +  protein_bind   boxB: λ N peptide binding site consisting of an RNA hairpin within the N-utliization (nut) site of the λ bacteriophage transcript (Tan and Frankel, 1995) λN peptide
   3175..3193    +  protein_bind   boxB: λ N peptide binding site consisting of an RNA hairpin within the N-utliization (nut) site of the λ bacteriophage transcript (Tan and Frankel, 1995) λN peptide
   3462..3535    -  misc_feature   MCS (fragment): pBluescript multiple cloning site
   3544..3562    -  promoter       T7 promoter: promoter for bacteriophage T7 RNA polymerase
   3565..3722    +  CDS            lacZα (fragment): LacZα fragment of β-galactosidase; lacZ fragment
   3727..4155    +  rep_origin     f1 ori (sequence partly withheld): f1 bacteriophage origin of replication; arrow indicates direction of (+) strand synthesis
