>Addgene plasmid #118609 | pMCh1809_pBS_cdc42E6-boxB | depositor full sequence | sequence record 235422 | pMCh1809_pBS_cdc42E6-boxB sequence 4085 bps
GCACTTTTCGGGGAAATGTGCGCGGAACCCCTATTTGTTTATTTTTCTAAATACATTCAAATATGTATCC
GCTCATGAGACAATAACCCTGATAAATGCTTCAATAATATTGAAAAAGGAAGAGTATGAGTATTCAACAT
TTCCGTGTCGCCCTTATTCCCTTTTTTGCGGCATTTTGCCTTCCTGTTTTTGCTCACCCAGAAACGCTGG
TGAAAGTAAAAGATGCTGAAGATCAGTTGGGTGCACGAGTGGGTTACATCGAACTGGATCTCAACAGCGG
TAAGATCCTTGAGAGTTTTCGCCCCGAAGAACGTTTTCCAATGATGAGCACTTTTAAAGTTCTGCTATGT
GGCGCGGTATTATCCCGTATTGACGCCGGGCAAGAGCAACTCGGTCGCCGCATACACTATTCTCAGAATG
ACTTGGTTGAGTACTCACCAGTCACAGAAAAGCATCTTACGGATGGCATGACAGTAAGAGAATTATGCAG
TGCTGCCATAACCATGAGTGATAACACTGCGGCCAACTTACTTCTGACAACGATCGGAGGACCGAAGGAG
CTAACCGCTTTTTTGCACAACATGGGGGATCATGTAACTCGCCTTGATCGTTGGGAACCGGAGCTGAATG
AAGCCATACCAAACGACGAGCGTGACACCACGATGCCTGTAGCAATGGCAACAACGTTGCGCAAACTATT
AACTGGCGAACTACTTACTCTAGCTTCCCGGCAACAATTAATAGACTGGATGGAGGCGGATAAAGTTGCA
GGACCACTTCTGCGCTCGGCCCTTCCGGCTGGCTGGTTTATTGCTGATAAATCTGGAGCCGGTGAGCGTG
GGTCTCGCGGTATCATTGCAGCACTGGGGCCAGATGGTAAGCCCTCCCGTATCGTAGTTATCTACACGAC
GGGGAGTCAGGCAACTATGGATGAACGAAATAGACAGATCGCTGAGATAGGTGCCTCACTGATTAAGCAT
TGGTAACTGTCAGACCAAGTTTACTCATATATACTTTAGATTGATTTAAAACTTCATTTTTAATTTAAAA
GGATCTAGGTGAAGATCCTTTTTGATAATCTCATGACCAAAATCCCTTAACGTGAGTTTTCGTTCCACTG
AGCGTCAGACCCCGTAGAAAAGATCAAAGGATCTTCTTGAGATCCTTTTTTTCTGCGCGTAATCTGCTGC
TTGCAAACAAAAAAACCACCGCTACCAGCGGTGGTTTGTTTGCCGGATCAAGAGCTACCAACTCTTTTTC
CGAAGGTAACTGGCTTCAGCAGAGCGCAGATACCAAATACTGTCCTTCTAGTGTAGCCGTAGTTAGGCCA
CCACTTCAAGAACTCTGTAGCACCGCCTACATACCTCGCTCTGCTAATCCTGTTACCAGTGGCTGCTGCC
AGTGGCGATAAGTCGTGTCTTACCGGGTTGGACTCAAGACGATAGTTACCGGATAAGGCGCAGCGGTCGG
GCTGAACGGGGGGTTCGTGCACACAGCCCAGCTTGGAGCGAACGACCTACACCGAACTGAGATACCTACA
GCGTGAGCTATGAGAAAGCGCCACGCTTCCCGAAGGGAGAAAGGCGGACAGGTATCCGGTAAGCGGCAGG
GTCGGAACAGGAGAGCGCACGAGGGAGCTTCCAGGGGGAAACGCCTGGTATCTTTATAGTCCTGTCGGGT
TTCGCCACCTCTGACTTGAGCGTCGATTTTTGTGATGCTCGTCAGGGGGGCGGAGCCTATGGAAAAACGC
CAGCAACGCGGCCTTTTTACGGTTCCTGGCCTTTTGCTGGCCTTTTGCTCACATGTTCTTTCCTGCGTTA
TCCCCTGATTCTGTGGATAACCGTATTACCGCCTTTGAGTGAGCTGATACCGCTCGCCGCAGCCGAACGA
CCGAGCGCAGCGAGTCAGTGAGCGAGGAAGCGGAAGAGCGCCCAATACGCAAACCGCCTCTCCCCGCGCG
TTGGCCGATTCATTAATGCAGCTGGCACGACAGGTTTCCCGACTGGAAAGCGGGCAGTGAGCGCAACGCA
ATTAATGTGAGTTAGCTCACTCATTAGGCACCCCAGGCTTTACACTTTATGCTTCCGGCTCGTATGTTGT
GTGGAATTGTGAGCGGATAACAATTTCACACAGGAAACAGCTATGACCATGATTACGCCAAGCTCGAAAT
TAACCCTCACTAAAGGGAACAAAAGCTGGGTACCGGGCCCCCCCTCGAGACCGTTTTCTCCTTCCCCTCT
TTGCTGCTGCTTCCTGTCCCACTACTGTAGAAAGATCATTTAAAACAAAGGAATAAAACCGTCCTGTTTG
AAAGCCTCTGCGTCTTCTTACTCAACACTTTAGAGCAAACTCTGTATTCATTTTTGATCATGAATGCAAT
TAGAATATTTTTTGTGATCAGTAGTCACGTTAGACTTGTTTAACTTTCTGCTGCTTGAGTTGCCTGATGC
TCAGAGCTTTTGGTTTGAATTATTGCAAAAGGGAATGTGGTCTGGCATTAAGAATGATGTCTTCTTGGAG
AAAATAAGAGTTTTAACGCTTCTAGATGTTAGTTCTAGATGGAGAAAGCATCACTAAACATCATTTTACT
CTTACTGATTGTTAATTGTAATTGCATGACACACTATGAAAAGGGTTGGCTTGCTAGTAGAGTGTAATGG
GGAAGGGAGGATTCTCATGGTTTTCCTGTGTGCAGTGAAACTTTTGTGTTGCTCTTGCTTTGGCTGTTTG
TGCCGTAGGTGGAGTGTTTGTCATTCTGGGATGGGGAAGGTATCCATGTATCTGCTTACTGCTTTATGAG
TTCATTGTTATACATTATCTCCTAATCCTAGCATCCATTTAACAATTGACTTAAGATTTGCTGAGATTGA
AATGTAAAGCTATTGCCTTTATATTTTCCTGCTTTTGATTCTATTGTTGTGAGGGAAACATACAGTTGTG
GTTATCTTTACATTTTGAAATTAAAAATATACAATTGTTTGTATAAAGCTAGCTTCCCTAAGTCCAACTA
CCAAACTGGGGATTCCTGGGCCCTGAAGAAGGGCCCCTCGACTAGTCCAAATACAAACTGGGCCCTGAAG
AAGGGCCCATATAGGGCCCTGAAGAAGGGCCCTATCGAGGATATTATCTCGACTAAGTCCAACTACAAAC
TGGGCCCTGAAGAAGGGCCCATATAGGGCCCTGAAGAAGGGCCCTATCGAGGATATTATCGAAAAAAAAA
AAAAAAAAAAAAAAAAAAAAAAAAAAAAAAAAAAAAAAAAAAAAAAAAAAAAAAAAAAAAAAAAAAAAAA
AAAAAAAAAAAAAAAAAAAAAAAAAAAAAAAAAAAAAAAAAAAAAAAAAAAAAAAAAAAAAAAAAAAAAA
AAAGCTTGATATCGAATTCCTGCAGCCCGGGGGATCCACTAGTTCTAGAGCGGCCGCCACCGCGGTGGAG
CTCCAATTCGCCCTATAGTGAGTCGTATTACAATTCACTGGCCGTCGTTTTACAACGTCGTGACTGGGAA
AACCCTGGCGTTACCCAACTTAATCGCCTTGCAGCACATCCCCCTTTCGCCAGCTGGCGTAATAGCGAAG
AGGCCCGCACCGATCGCCCTTCCCAACAGTTGCGCAGCCTGAATGGCGAATGGG
[124 nt withheld, positions 3625-3748]
C
[91 nt withheld, positions 3750-3840]
A
[49 nt withheld, positions 3842-3890]
CCTTTGACGTTGGAGTCCACGTTCTTT
[37 nt withheld, positions 3918-3954]
ACCCTATCTCGGTCTATTCTTTTGATTTATAAGGGATTTTGCCGATTTCGGCCTATTGGTTAAAAAATGA
GCTGATTTAACAAAAATTTAACGCGAATTTTAACAAAATATTAACGCTTACAATTTAGGTG
Features (pLannotate 1.2.2; 19 found; start..end, strand, type, name):
     21..125     +  promoter       AmpR promoter: bla
    126..986     +  CDS            AmpR: β-lactamase; bla; confers resistance to ampicillin, carbenicillin, and related antibiotics
   1157..1745    +  rep_origin     ori: high-copy-number ColE1/pMB1/pBR322/pUC origin of replication
   1928..2020    +  CDS            lacI (fragment): lac repressor; lacI; The lac repressor binds to the lac operator to inhibit transcription in E. coli. This inhibition can be relieved by adding lactose or isopropyl-β-D-thiogalactopyranoside (IPTG).
   2033..2054    +  protein_bind   CAP binding site: CAP binding activates transcription in the presence of cAMP. E. coli catabolite activator protein
   2069..2099    +  promoter       lac promoter: promoter for the E. coli lac operon
   2107..2123    +  protein_bind   lac operator: The lac repressor binds to the lac operator to inhibit transcription in E. coli. This inhibition can be relieved by adding lactose or isopropyl-β-D-thiogalactopyranoside (IPTG). lac repressor encoded by lacI
   2168..2186    +  promoter       T3 promoter: promoter for bacteriophage T3 RNA polymerase
   2199..2219    -  misc_feature   MCS (fragment): pBluescript multiple cloning site
   2994..3021    +  polyA_signal   β-globin poly(A) (fragment): human β-globin polyadenylation signal
   3028..3046    +  protein_bind   boxB: λ N peptide binding site consisting of an RNA hairpin within the N-utliization (nut) site of the λ bacteriophage transcript (Tan and Frankel, 1995) λN peptide
   3070..3088    +  protein_bind   boxB: λ N peptide binding site consisting of an RNA hairpin within the N-utliization (nut) site of the λ bacteriophage transcript (Tan and Frankel, 1995) λN peptide
   3094..3112    +  protein_bind   boxB: λ N peptide binding site consisting of an RNA hairpin within the N-utliization (nut) site of the λ bacteriophage transcript (Tan and Frankel, 1995) λN peptide
   3152..3170    +  protein_bind   boxB: λ N peptide binding site consisting of an RNA hairpin within the N-utliization (nut) site of the λ bacteriophage transcript (Tan and Frankel, 1995) λN peptide
   3176..3194    +  protein_bind   boxB: λ N peptide binding site consisting of an RNA hairpin within the N-utliization (nut) site of the λ bacteriophage transcript (Tan and Frankel, 1995) λN peptide
   3362..3433    -  misc_feature   MCS (fragment): pBluescript multiple cloning site
   3442..3460    -  promoter       T7 promoter: promoter for bacteriophage T7 RNA polymerase
   3463..3620    +  CDS            lacZα (fragment): LacZα fragment of β-galactosidase; lacZ fragment
   3625..4053    +  rep_origin     f1 ori (sequence partly withheld): f1 bacteriophage origin of replication; arrow indicates direction of (+) strand synthesis
