[The description below was written by a language model from this plasmid's Addgene catalogue record and pLannotate feature annotations shown in this document.]
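Description:
pMCh1809_pBS_cdc42E6-boxB is a pBluescript-type (pBS) plasmid built as a template for in vitro transcription rather than for expression in cells. It is maintained in E. coli at high copy through a ColE1/pUC origin and selected with ampicillin via the β-lactamase gene. The backbone also retains the usual pBluescript elements: an f1 phage origin, lac promoter/operator and lacZα fragments, remnants of the multiple cloning site, and flanking T3 and T7 phage promoters.

The insert is a roughly 770 bp mouse Cdc42 3'UTR, designated the E6 isoform UTR, placed directly downstream of the T3 promoter. It occupies the unannotated interval between the T3-proximal cloning-site fragment and a short annotated match to a β-globin poly(A) signal. Immediately after this lie five boxB hairpin sites, so T3 RNA polymerase produces an RNA consisting of the 3'UTR with a boxB array at its 3' end. BoxB hairpins are bound tightly by the λN peptide, which allows the transcript to be captured on a λN-fusion protein matrix. The stated purpose is to use this tagged RNA as bait in pulldown experiments, presumably to recover factors that associate with the UTR. The associated study concerns alternative 3'UTRs directing localization of protein isoforms in neuronal compartments.

Depositor comments mention a poly(A) tail, which likely lies in the unannotated stretch between the boxB array and the T7-side cloning site. The repository's sequencing could not resolve its length, which probably explains why that record is about 100 nt longer (4,187 versus 4,085 nt). The depositor's sequence should be taken as the reference for this region; otherwise the two feature tables agree.
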