Addgene plasmid #118609: pMCh1809_pBS_cdc42E6-boxB
Purpose: cdc42E6 3'UTR-boxB tagged for T3 in vitro transcription to use in pulldown
Depositing lab: Marina Chekulaeva. Depositing organization: Max-Delbrueck-Centrum fuer Molekulare Medizin (MDC). Publication: Alternative 3' UTRs direct localization of functionally diverse protein isoforms in neuronal compartments. Ciolli Mattioli C, Rom A, Franke V, Imami K, Arrey G, Terne M, Woehler A, Akalin A, Ulitsky I, Chekulaeva M. Nucleic Acids Res. 2018 Dec 22. pii: 5258023. doi: 10.1093/nar/gky1270. PubMed 30590745.
Backbone
  Vector backbone: pBS
  Backbone size w/o insert (bp): 3311
  Total vector size (bp): 4085
  Vector type: in vitro transcription
Growth in bacteria
  Bacterial resistance: Ampicillin, 100 μg/mL
  Growth temperature: 37°C
  Growth strain: DH5alpha
  Copy number: High Copy
Gene/Insert
  Gene/Insert name: cdc42E6 3'UTR
  Species: M. musculus (mouse)
  Insert size (bp): 770
  GenBank ID: NM_001243769 NM_001243769
  Entrez Gene: Cdc42
  Promoter: T3
  Tag / fusion protein: boxB (C terminal on insert)
  Cloning method: Ligation Independent Cloning
  Sequencing primers: 5′ caggaaacagctatgac; 3′ gatccactagttctaga
Terms and licenses: Academic/Nonprofit Terms; Industry Terms: Not Available to Industry
Depositor comments: Please note: Addgene NGS unable to fully resolve the poly-A tail length. Please refer to the depositor's sequence for this section of the plasmid.
How to cite: pMCh1809_pBS_cdc42E6-boxB was a gift from Marina Chekulaeva (Addgene plasmid # 118609 ; http://n2t.net/addgene:118609 ; RRID:Addgene_118609)
